>Addgene plasmid #91526 | pHH0103_EPS8L2-1/1 | addgene full sequence | sequence record 192534 | Addgene NGS Result
CATGACATTAACCTATAAAAATAGGCGTATCACGAGGCCCTTTCGTCTTCAAGAATTCCCGACACCATCG
AATGGTGCAAAACCTTTCGCGGTATGGCATGATAGCGCCCGGAAGAGAGTCAATTCAGGGTGGTGAATGT
GAAACCAGTAACGTTATACGATGTCGCAGAGTATGCCGGTGTCTCTTATCAGACCGTTTCCCGCGTGGTG
AACCAGGCCAGCCACGTTTCTGCGAAAACGCGGGAAAAAGTGGAAGCGGCGATGGCGGAGCTGAATTACA
TTCCCAACCGCGTGGCACAACAACTGGCGGGCAAACAGTCGTTGCTGATTGGCGTTGCCACCTCCAGTCT
GGCCCTGCACGCGCCGTCGCAAATTGTCGCGGCGATTAAATCTCGCGCCGATCAACTGGGTGCCAGCGTG
GTGGTGTCGATGGTAGAACGAAGCGGCGTCGAAGCCTGTAAAGCGGCGGTGCACAATCTTCTCGCGCAAC
GCGTCAGTGGGCTGATCATTAACTATCCGCTGGATGACCAGGATGCCATTGCTGTGGAAGCTGCCTGCAC
TAATGTTCCGGCGTTATTTCTTGATGTCTCTGACCAGACACCCATCAACAGTATTATTTTCTCCCATGAA
GACGGTACGCGACTGGGCGTGGAGCATCTGGTCGCATTGGGTCACCAGCAAATCGCGCTGTTAGCGGGCC
CATTAAGTTCTGTCTCGGCGCGTCTGCGTCTGGCTGGCTGGCATAAATATCTCACTCGCAATCAAATTCA
GCCGATAGCGGAACGGGAAGGCGACTGGAGTGCCATGTCCGGTTTTCAACAAACCATGCAAATGCTGAAT
GAGGGCATCGTTCCCACTGCGATGCTGGTTGCCAACGATCAGATGGCGCTGGGCGCAATGCGCGCCATTA
CCGAGTCCGGGCTGCGCGTTGGTGCGGATATCTCGGTAGTGGGATACGACGATACCGAAGACAGCTCATG
TTATATCCCGCCGTTAACCACCATCAAACAGGATTTTCGCCTGCTGGGGCAAACCAGCGTGGACCGCTTG
CTGCAACTCTCTCAGGGCCAGGCGGTGAAGGGCAATCAGCTGTTGCCCGTCTCACTGGTGAAAAGAAAAA
CCACCCTGGCGCCCAATACGCAAACCGCCTCTCCCCGCGCGTTGGCCGATTCATTAATGCAGCTGGCACG
ACAGGTTTCCCGACTGGAAAGCGGGCAGTGAGCGCAACGCAATTAATGTAAGTTAGCTCACTCATTAGGC
ACAATTCTCATGTTTGACAGCTTATCATCGACTGCACGGTGCACCAATGCTTCTGGCGTCAGGCAGCCAT
CGGAAGCTGTGGTATGGCTGTGCAGGTCGTAAATCACTGCATAATTCGTGTCGCTCAAGGCGCACTCCCG
TTCTGGATAATGTTTTTTGCGCCGACATCATAACGGTTCTGGCAAATATTCTGAAATGAGCTGTTGACAA
TTAATCATCGGCTCGTATAATGTGTGGAATTGTGAGCGGATAACAATTTCACACAGGAAACAGCCAGTCC
GTTTAGGTGTTTTCACGAGCACTTCACCAACAAGGACCATAGATTATGAAAATCGAAGAACACCATCACC
ATCACCATTCCAGCGGTAAGCTTATGTCCCCTATACTAGGTTATTGGAAAATTAAGGGCCTTGTGCAACC
CACTCGACTTCTTTTGGAATATCTTGAAGAAAAATATGAAGAGCATTTGTATGAGCGCGATGAAGGTGAT
AAATGGCGAAACAAAAAGTTTGAATTGGGTTTGGAGTTTCCCAATCTTCCTTATTATATTGATGGTGATG
TTAAATTAACACAGTCTATGGCCATCATACGTTATATAGCTGACAAGCACAACATGTTGGGTGGTTGTCC
AAAAGAGCGTGCAGAGATTTCAATGCTTGAAGGAGCGGTTTTGGATATTAGATACGGTGTTTCGAGAATT
GCATATAGTAAAGACTTTGAAACTCTCAAAGTTGATTTTCTTAGCAAGCTACCTGAAATGCTGAAAATGT
TCGAAGATCGTTTATGTCATAAAACATATTTAAATGGTGATCATGTAACCCATCCTGACTTCATGTTGTA
TGACGCTCTTGATGTTGTTTTATACATGGACCCAATGTGCCTGGATGCGTTCCCAAAATTAGTTTGTTTT
AAAAAACGTATTGAAGCTATCCCACAAATTGATAAGTACTTGAAATCCAGCAAGTATATAGCATGGCCTT
TGCAGGGCTGGCAAGCCACGTTTGGTGGTGGCGACCATCCTCCAAAATCGGATCTGGAAGTTCTGTTCCA
GGGGCCCCTGTCCAGCGGTCTGGTTCCGCGTGGTTCCGGTACCGCGGCCCAGCCGGCCAAATACGTCAAA
ATTCTGTACGATTTCACCGCCCGTAATGCAAATGAACTGTCCGTCCTGAAAGATGAAGTTCTGGAAGTCC
TGGAAGATGGTCGTCAATGGTGGAAACTGCGTTCTTGTTCTGGTCAAGCCGGTTATGTTCCGTGTAACAT
TCTGGGTGAAGCACGTGCGGCCGCATA
[142 nt withheld, positions 2548-2689]
C
[98 nt withheld, positions 2691-2788]
AGTTTGTACTGGTGACGAAACTCAGTGTCTAGCTAGAGTGGC
[149 nt withheld, positions 2831-2979]
T
[41 nt withheld, positions 2981-3021]
T
[62 nt withheld, positions 3023-3084]
A
[35 nt withheld, positions 3086-3120]
CCTCCCTCAATCGGTTGAATGTCGCCCTTTTGTCTTTGGCGCTGGTAAACCATATGAA
[86 nt withheld, positions 3179-3264]
T
[54 nt withheld, positions 3266-3319]
CTAGCGCCGCCCTATACCTTGTCTGCCTCCCCGCGTTGCGTCGCGGTGCATGGAGCCGGGCCACCTCGAC
CTGAATGGAAGCCGGCGGCACCTCGCTAACGGATTCACCACTCCAAGAATTGGAGCCAATCAATTCTTGC
GGAGAACTGTGAATGCGCAAACCAACCCTTGGCAGAACATATCCATCGCGTCCGCCATCTCCAGCAGCCG
CACGCGGCGCATCTCGGGCAGCGTTGGGTCCTGGCCACGGGTGCGCATGATCGTGCTCCTGTCGTTGAGG
ACCCGGCTAGGCTGGCGGGGTTGCCTTACTGGTTAGCAGAATGAATCACCGATACGCGAGCGAACGTGAA
GCGACTGCTGCTGCAAAACGTCTGCGACCTGAGCAACAACATGAATGGTCTTCGGTTTCCGTGTTTCGTA
AAGTCTGGAAACGCGGAAGTCAGCGCCCTGCACCATTATGTTCCGGATCTGCATCGCAGGATGCTGCTGG
CTACCCTGTGGAACACCTACATCTGTATTAACGAAGCGCTGGCATTGACCCTGAGTGATTTTTCTCTGGT
CCCGCCGCATCCATACCGCCAGTTGTTTACCCTCACAACGTTCCAGTAACCGGGCATGTTCATCATCAGT
AACCCGTATCGTGAGCATCCTCTCTCGTTTCATCGGTATCATTACCCCCATGAACAGAAATCCCCCTTAC
ACGGAGGCATCAGTGACCAAACAGGAAAAAACCGCCCTTAACATGGCCCGCTTTATCAGAAGCCAGACAT
TAACGCTTCTGGAGAAACTCAACGAGCTGGACGCGGATGAACAGGCAGACATCTGTGAATCGCTTCACGA
CCACGCTGATGAGCTTTACCGCAGGATCCGCGAAATTGTAAGCGTTAATATTTTGTTAAAATTCGCGTTA
AATTTTTGTTAAATCAGCTCATTTTTTAACCAATAGGCCGAAATCGGCAAAATCCCTTATAAATCAAAAG
AATAGACCGAGATAGGGT
[37 nt withheld, positions 4318-4354]
AAAGAACGTGGACTCCAACGTCAAAGG
[49 nt withheld, positions 4382-4430]
T
[91 nt withheld, positions 4432-4522]
G
[124 nt withheld, positions 4524-4647]
CGCGGATCCTGCCTCGCGCGTTTCGGTGATGACGGTGAAAACCTCTGACACATGCAGCTCCCGGAGACGG
TCACAGCTTGTCTGTAAGCGGATGCCGGGAGCAGACAAGCCCGTCAGGGCGCGTCAGCGGGTGTTGGCGG
GTGTCGGGGCGCAGCCATGACCCAGTCACGTAGCGATAGCGGAGTGTATACTGGCTTAACTATGCGGCAT
CAGAGCAGATTGTACTGAGAGTGCACCATATGCGGTGTGAAATACCGCACAGATGCGTAAGGAGAAAATA
CCGCATCAGGCGCTCTTCCGCTTCCTCGCTCACTGACTCGCTGCGCTCGGTCGTTCGGCTGCGGCGAGCG
GTATCAGCTCACTCAAAGGCGGTAATACGGTTATCCACAGAATCAGGGGATAACGCAGGAAAGAACATGT
GAGCAAAAGGCCAGCAAAAGGCCAGGAACCGTAAAAAGGCCGCGTTGCTGGCGTTTTTCCATAGGCTCCG
CCCCCCTGACGAGCATCACAAAAATCGACGCTCAAGTCAGAGGTGGCGAAACCCGACAGGACTATAAAGA
TACCAGGGTTTCCCCCTGGAAGCTCCCTCGTGCGCTCTCCTGTTCCGACCCTGCCGCTTACCGGATACCT
GTCCGCCTTTCTCCCTTCGGGAAGCGTGGCGCTTTCTCATAGCTCACGCTGTAGGTATCTCAGTTCGGTG
TAGGTCGTTCGCTCCAAGCTGGGCTGTGTGCACGAACCCCCCGTTCAGCCCGACCGCTGCGCCTTATCCG
GTAACTATCGTCTTGAGTCCAACCCGGTAAGACACGACTTATCGCCACTGGCAGCAGCCACTGGTAACAG
GATTAGCAGAGCGAGGTATGTAGGCGGTGCTACAGAGTTCTTGAAGTGGTGGCCTAACTACGGCTACACT
AGAAGGACAGTATTTGGTATCTGCGCTCTGCTGAAGCCAGTTACCTTCGGAAAAAGAGTTGGTAGCTCTT
GATCCGGCAAACAAACCACCGCTGGTAGCGGTGGTTTTTTTGTTTGCAAGCAGCAGATTACGCGCAGAAA
AAAAGGATCTCAAGAAGATCCTTTGATCTTTTCTACGGGGTCTGACGCTCAGTGGAACGAAAACTCACGT
TAAGGGATTTTGGTCATGAGATTATCAAAAAGGATCTTCACCTAGATCCTTTTAAATTAAAAATGAAGTT
TTAAATCAATCTAAAGTATATATGAGTAAACTTGGTCTGACAGTTACCAATGCTTAATCAGTGAGGCACC
TATCTCAGCGATCTGTCTATTTCGTTCATCCATAGTTGCCTGACTCCCCGTCGTGTAGATAACTACGATA
CGGGAGGGCTTACCATCTGGCCCCAGTGCTGCAATGATACCGCGAGACCCACGCTCACCGGCTCCAGATT
TATCAGCAATAAACCAGCCAGCCGGAAGGGCCGAGCGCAGAAGTGGTCCTGCAACTTTATCCGCCTCCAT
CCAGTCTATTAATTGTTGCCGGGAAGCTAGAGTAAGTAGTTCGCCAGTTAATAGTTTGCGCAACGTTGTT
GCCATTGCTGCAGGCATCGTGGTGTCACGCTCGTCGTTTGGTATGGCTTCATTCAGCTCCGGTTCCCAAC
GATCAAGGCGAGTTACATGATCCCCCATGTTGTGCAAAAAAGCGGTTAGCTCCTTCGGTCCTCCGATCGT
TGTCAGAAGTAAGTTGGCCGCAGTGTTATCACTCATGGTTATGGCAGCACTGCATAATTCTCTTACTGTC
ATGCCATCCGTAAGATGCTTTTCTGTGACTGGTGAGTACTCAACCAAGTCATTCTGAGAATAGTGTATGC
GGCGACCGAGTTGCTCTTGCCCGGCGTCAACACGGGATAATACCGCGCCACATAGCAGAACTTTAAAAGT
GCTCATCATTGGAAAACGTTCTTCGGGGCGAAAACTCTCAAGGATCTTACCGCTGTTGAGATCCAGTTCG
ATGTAACCCACTCGTGCACCCAACTGATCTTCAGCATCTTTTACTTTCACCAGCGTTTCTGGGTGAGCAA
AAACAGGAAGGCAAAATGCCGCAAAAAAGGGAATAAGGGCGACACGGAAATGTTGAATACTCATACTCTT
CCTTTTTCAATATTATTGAAGCATTTATCAGGGTTATTGTCTCATGAGCGGATACATATTTGAATGTATT
TAGAAAAATAAACAAATAGGGGTTCCGCGCACATTTCCCCGAAAAGTGCCACCTGACGTCTAAGAAACCA
TTATTAT
Features (pLannotate 1.2.2; 21 found; start..end, strand, type, name):
     61..138     +  promoter       lacIq promoter: lacI (mutant); In the lacIq allele, a single base change in the promoter boosts expression of the lacI gene about 10-fold.
    139..1221    +  CDS            lacI: lac repressor; lacI; The lac repressor binds to the lac operator to inhibit transcription in E. coli. This inhibition can be relieved by adding lactose or isopropyl-β-D-thiogalactopyranoside (IPTG).
   1234..1255    +  protein_bind   CAP binding site: CAP binding activates transcription in the presence of cAMP. E. coli catabolite activator protein
   1274..1291    +  promoter       tet promoter (fragment): E. coli promoter for tetracycline efflux protein gene
   1464..1492    +  promoter       tac promoter: strong E. coli promoter; hybrid between the trp and lac UV5 promoters
   1500..1516    +  protein_bind   lac operator: The lac repressor binds to the lac operator to inhibit transcription in E. coli. This inhibition can be relieved by adding lactose or isopropyl-β-D-thiogalactopyranoside (IPTG). lac repressor encoded by lacI
   1601..1618    +  CDS            6xHis: 6xHis affinity tag
   1634..2287    +  CDS            GST26_SCHJA: Experimental evidence at protein level: Swiss-Prot protein existence level 1. GST isoenzymes appear to play a central role in the parasite detoxification system. Other functions are also suspected including a role in increasing the solubility of haematin in the parasite gut. From Schistosoma japonicum (Blood fluke).
   2276..2536    +  CDS            Eps8l2 (fragment): ES8L2_MOUSE - Also known as Eps8r2. Experimental evidence at protein level: Swiss-Prot protein existence level 1. Stimulates guanine exchange activity of SOS1. May play a role in membrane ruffling and remodeling of the actin cytoskeleton (By similarity). In the cochlea, is required for stereocilia maintenance in adult hair cells (PubMed:23918390). From Mus musculus (Mouse).
   2552..2599    +  terminator     fd terminator (sequence withheld): central terminator from bacteriophage fd (Otsuka and Kunisawa, 1982)
   2604..2816    +  CDS            M13 gene III (fragment) (sequence partly withheld): pIII; III; minor coat protein
   2831..3301    +  CDS            M13 gene III (fragment) (sequence partly withheld): pIII; III; minor coat protein
   3323..3393    +  CDS            TcR (fragment): tetracycline efflux protein; tet; confers resistance to tetracycline
   3635..4015    -  CDS            YPB1_ECOLX: Protein predicted: Swiss-Prot protein existence level 4. From Escherichia coli.
   4032..4183    +  CDS            rop (fragment): Rop protein, which maintains plasmids at low copy number; rop
   4219..4647    -  rep_origin     f1 ori (sequence partly withheld): f1 bacteriophage origin of replication; arrow indicates direction of (+) strand synthesis
   4656..4695    +  CDS            rop (fragment): Rop protein, which maintains plasmids at low copy number; rop
   4797..4937    +  misc_feature   bom: basis of mobility region from pBR322
   5123..5710    -  rep_origin     ori: high-copy-number ColE1/pMB1/pBR322/pUC origin of replication
   5881..6741    -  CDS            AmpR: β-lactamase; bla; confers resistance to ampicillin, carbenicillin, and related antibiotics
   6742..6846    -  promoter       AmpR promoter: bla
