[The description below was written by a language model from this plasmid's Addgene catalogue record and pLannotate feature annotations shown in this document.]
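Description:
pHH0103_EPS8L2-1/1 is a 6.9 kb bacterial expression plasmid built on the pHH0103 backbone for producing and purifying the SH3 domain of human EPS8L2 in E. coli. It is one of a set of constructs used in a survey of the binding specificities of the human SH3 domain family. The plasmid replicates from a ColE1/pBR322-type origin with the adjacent bom region, is recorded as low copy, and is selected with ampicillin through the bla gene and its native promoter. An f1 origin is also present. It interrupts the rop sequence, which is annotated only as two fragments.

Expression is driven by the tac promoter with a downstream lac operator. The plasmid carries its own lacI gene under the up-mutated lacIq promoter, so transcription stays repressed until it is induced with IPTG or lactose. The open reading frame begins with a 6xHis tag followed by Schistosoma japonicum glutathione S-transferase. The 221 bp EPS8L2 fragment, cloned between SfiI and NotI sites, is fused to the C-terminal end of GST. This gives a doubly tagged fusion that can be purified by nickel or glutathione affinity. The annotation software matched the insert to the mouse orthologue, but the catalogue lists it as human, and repository sequencing found an R534C difference relative to the reference protein.

A bacteriophage fd terminator follows the insert. Beyond it lie two fragments of M13 gene III and short remnants of the tetracycline resistance gene and promoter. These suggest the backbone derives from a phage-display phagemid, although the record does not state this and assigns these elements no role here.
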