Addgene plasmid #91526: pHH0103_EPS8L2-1/1
Purpose: Protein expression and purification of human SH3 domain construct EPS8L2-1/1
Depositing lab: Sachdev Sidhu. Depositing organization: University of Toronto. Publication: Comprehensive Analysis of the Human SH3 Domain Family Reveals a Wide Variety of Non-canonical Specificities. Teyra J, Huang H, Jain S, Guan X, Dong A, Liu Y, Tempel W, Min J, Tong Y, Kim PM, Bader GD, Sidhu SS. Structure. 2017 Oct 3;25(10):1598-1610.e3. doi: 10.1016/j.str.2017.07.017. Epub 2017 Sep 7. PubMed 28890361.
Backbone
  Vector backbone: pHH0103
  Vector type: Bacterial Expression
Growth in bacteria
  Bacterial resistance: Ampicillin, 100 μg/mL
  Growth temperature: 37°C
  Growth strain: DH5alpha
  Copy number: Low Copy
Gene/Insert
  Gene/Insert name: EPS8L2-1/1
  Species: H. sapiens (human)
  Insert size (bp): 221
  Entrez Gene: EPS8L2 (a.k.a. EPS8R2, MGC3088, FLJ16738, FLJ21935, FLJ22171, MGC126530)
  Cloning method: Restriction Enzyme; 5′ cloning site Sfi1 (unknown if destroyed); 3′ cloning site Not1 (unknown if destroyed)
Terms and licenses: Academic/Nonprofit Terms; Industry Terms: Not Available to Industry
Depositor comments: Addgene NGS results found R534C within the EPS8L2 translation compared to NP_073609.2
How to cite: pHH0103_EPS8L2-1/1 was a gift from Sachdev Sidhu (Addgene plasmid # 91526 ; http://n2t.net/addgene:91526 ; RRID:Addgene_91526)
