>Addgene plasmid #91526 | pHH0103_EPS8L2-1/1 | depositor partial sequence | sequence record 176014 | insert sequence
GGTACCGAATTCGGATCCGCGCGCTGAAATACGTCAAAATTCTGTACGATTTCACCGCCCGTAATGCAAA
TGAACTGTCCGTCCTGAAAGATGAAGTTCTGGAAGTCCTGGAAGATGGTCGTCAATGGTGGAAACTGCGT
TCTCGTTCTGGTCAAGCCGGTTATGTTCCGTGTAACATTCTGGGTGAAGCACGTGCGGCCGCTAGCTAAG
TCGACGAGCTC
